Addgene plasmid #222058: pVP228
Purpose: GreenGate BD bridge module containing filler sequence.
Depositing lab: Wayne Parrott. Depositing organization: University of Georgia. Publication: MultiGreen: A multiplexing architecture for GreenGate cloning. Pennetti VJ, LaFayette PR, Parrott WA. PLoS One. 2024 Sep 18;19(9):e0306008. doi: 10.1371/journal.pone.0306008. eCollection 2024. PubMed 39292669.
Backbone
  Vector backbone: pGGC000
  Vector type: Synthetic Biology ; GreenGate compatible cloning vector
Growth in bacteria
  Bacterial resistance: Ampicillin, 100 μg/mL
  Growth temperature: 37°C
  Growth strain: DH5alpha
  Copy number: High Copy
Gene/Insert
  Gene/Insert name: Filler
  Species: Synthetic
  Cloning method: Golden Gate
  Sequencing primers: 5′ n/a
Terms and licenses: Academic/Nonprofit Terms; Industry Terms
How to cite: pVP228 was a gift from Wayne Parrott (Addgene plasmid # 222058 ; http://n2t.net/addgene:222058 ; RRID:Addgene_222058)
