[The description below was written by a language model from this plasmid's Addgene catalogue record and pLannotate feature annotations shown in this document.]
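Description:
pVP228 is a small (about 2.7 kb) GreenGate-compatible entry module built on the pGGC000 backbone, belonging to the MultiGreen extension of the GreenGate Golden Gate cloning system. It is recorded as a "BD bridge" module carrying a synthetic filler sequence. By that name, the filler appears intended to stand in for the positions between the B and D overhangs, so that an assembly can be completed when no functional parts are wanted there. The record does not spell out the overhangs or the type IIS enzyme involved. The filler has no stated coding or regulatory function.

The plasmid is propagated in E. coli as a high-copy vector. It carries a ColE1/pUC-type origin of replication and is selected through the bla gene (β-lactamase, ampicillin resistance), which is driven by its own promoter.

The remaining annotated features are standard cloning-vector remnants. These include a lacI fragment, a CAP binding site, the lac promoter and operator, and a lacZα fragment, along with partial bom and rop sequences inherited from pBR322-type ancestry. SP6 and T7 phage promoters face each other across a short unannotated interval of under a hundred bases. That is the most likely location of the filler insert, although the automated annotation does not label the insert itself.

No plant-active promoters, reporters, terminators or selection markers are present. The construct serves purely as a spacer component for modular assembly of plant transformation vectors, not as an expression plasmid in its own right.
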