Features (pLannotate 1.2.2; 12 found; start..end, strand, type, name):
     96..200     +  promoter       AmpR promoter: bla
    201..1061    +  CDS            AmpR: β-lactamase; bla; confers resistance to ampicillin, carbenicillin, and related antibiotics
   1232..1820    +  rep_origin     ori: high-copy-number ColE1/pMB1/pBR322/pUC origin of replication
   2003..2095    +  CDS            lacI (fragment): lac repressor; lacI; The lac repressor binds to the lac operator to inhibit transcription in E. coli. This inhibition can be relieved by adding lactose or isopropyl-β-D-thiogalactopyranoside (IPTG).
   2108..2129    +  protein_bind   CAP binding site: CAP binding activates transcription in the presence of cAMP. E. coli catabolite activator protein
   2144..2174    +  promoter       lac promoter: promoter for the E. coli lac operon
   2182..2198    +  protein_bind   lac operator: The lac repressor binds to the lac operator to inhibit transcription in E. coli. This inhibition can be relieved by adding lactose or isopropyl-β-D-thiogalactopyranoside (IPTG). lac repressor encoded by lacI
   2212..2230    +  promoter       SP6 promoter: promoter for bacteriophage SP6 RNA polymerase
   2318..2336    -  promoter       T7 promoter: promoter for bacteriophage T7 RNA polymerase
   2338..2490    +  CDS            lacZα (fragment): LacZα fragment of β-galactosidase; lacZ fragment
   2496..2595    -  misc_feature   bom (fragment): basis of mobility region from pBR322
   2697..1       -  CDS            rop (fragment) (across the origin): Rop protein, which maintains plasmids at low copy number; rop
>Addgene plasmid #222058 | pVP228 | addgene full sequence | sequence record 437936 | Addgene NGS Result
GACGAAAGGGCCTCGTGATACGCCTATTTTTATAGGTTAATGTCATGATAATAATGGTTTCTTAGACGTC
AGGTGGCACTTTTCGGGGAAATGTGCGCGGAACCCCTATTTGTTTATTTTTCTAAATACATTCAAATATG
TATCCGCTCATGAGACAATAACCCTGATAAATGCTTCAATAATATTGAAAAAGGAAGAGTATGAGTATTC
AACATTTCCGTGTCGCCCTTATTCCCTTTTTTGCGGCATTTTGCCTTCCTGTTTTTGCTCACCCAGAAAC
GCTGGTGAAAGTAAAAGATGCTGAAGATCAGTTGGGTGCACGAGTGGGTTACATCGAACTGGATCTCAAC
AGCGGTAAGATCCTTGAGAGTTTTCGCCCCGAAGAACGTTTTCCAATGATGAGCACTTTTAAAGTTCTGC
TATGTGGCGCGGTATTATCCCGTATTGACGCCGGGCAAGAGCAACTCGGTCGCCGCATACACTATTCTCA
GAATGACTTGGTTGAGTACTCACCAGTCACAGAAAAGCATCTTACGGATGGCATGACAGTAAGAGAATTA
TGCAGTGCTGCCATAACCATGAGTGATAACACTGCGGCCAACTTACTTCTGACAACGATCGGAGGACCGA
AGGAGCTAACCGCTTTTTTGCACAACATGGGGGATCATGTAACTCGCCTTGATCGTTGGGAACCGGAGCT
GAATGAAGCCATACCAAACGACGAGCGTGACACCACGATGCCTGTAGCAATGGCAACAACGTTGCGCAAA
CTATTAACTGGCGAACTACTTACTCTAGCTTCCCGGCAACAATTAATAGACTGGATGGAGGCGGATAAAG
TTGCAGGACCACTTCTGCGCTCGGCCCTTCCGGCTGGCTGGTTTATTGCTGATAAATCTGGAGCCGGTGA
GCGTGGCTCTCGAGGTATCATTGCAGCACTGGGGCCAGATGGTAAGCCCTCCCGTATCGTAGTTATCTAC
ACGACGGGGAGTCAGGCAACTATGGATGAACGAAATAGACAGATCGCTGAGATAGGTGCCTCACTGATTA
AGCATTGGTAACTGTCAGACCAAGTTTACTCATATATACTTTAGATTGATTTAAAACTTCATTTTTAATT
TAAAAGGATCTAGGTGAAGATCCTTTTTGATAATCTCATGACCAAAATCCCTTAACGTGAGTTTTCGTTC
CACTGAGCGTCAGACCCCGTAGAAAAGATCAAAGGATCTTCTTGAGATCCTTTTTTTCTGCGCGTAATCT
GCTGCTTGCAAACAAAAAAACCACCGCTACCAGCGGTGGTTTGTTTGCCGGATCAAGAGCTACCAACTCT
TTTTCCGAAGGTAACTGGCTTCAGCAGAGCGCAGATACCAAATACTGTTCTTCTAGTGTAGCCGTAGTTA
GGCCACCACTTCAAGAACTCTGTAGCACCGCCTACATACCTCGCTCTGCTAATCCTGTTACCAGTGGCTG
CTGCCAGTGGCGATAAGTCGTGTCTTACCGGGTTGGACTCAAGACGATAGTTACCGGATAAGGCGCAGCG
GTCGGGCTGAACGGGGGGTTCGTGCACACAGCCCAGCTTGGAGCGAACGACCTACACCGAACTGAGATAC
CTACAGCGTGAGCTATGAGAAAGCGCCACGCTTCCCGAAGGGAGAAAGGCGGACAGGTATCCGGTAAGCG
GCAGGGTCGGAACAGGAGAGCGCACGAGGGAGCTTCCAGGGGGAAACGCCTGGTATCTTTATAGTCCTGT
CGGGTTTCGCCACCTCTGACTTGAGCGTCGATTTTTGTGATGCTCGTCAGGGGGGCGGAGCCTATGGAAA
AACGCCAGCAACGCGGCCTTTTTACGGTTCCTGGCCTTTTGCTGGCCTTTTGCTCACATGTTCTTTCCTG
CGTTATCCCCTGATTCTGTGGATAACCGTATTACCGCCTTTGAGTGAGCTGATACCGCTCGCCGCAGCCG
AACGACCGAGCGCAGCGAGTCAGTGAGCGAGGAAGCGGAAGAGCGCCCAATACGCAAACCGCCTCTCCCC
GCGCGTTGGCCGATTCATTAATGCAGCTGGCACGACAGGTTTCCCGACTGGAAAGCGGGCAGTGAGCGCA
ACGCAATTAATGTGAGTTAGCTCACTCATTAGGCACCCCAGGCTTTACACTTTATGCTTCCGGCTCGTAT
GTTGTGTGGAATTGTGAGCGGATAACAATTTCACACGAGCTATTTAGGTGACACTATAGAAGTGAAGCTT
GGTCTCAAACACCTTCATCCTTATCGAAGCTTGCTGCCAATGATTAGGATTATTGCTCAGTGAGACCGAA
TTCTCGCCCTATAGTGAGTCGTATTACCTGGCCGTCGTTTTACAACGTCGTGACTGGGAAAACCCTGGCG
TTACCCAACTTAATCGCCTTGCAGCACATCCCCCTTTCGCCAGCTGGCGTAATAGCGAAGAGGCCCGCAC
CGATCGCCCTTCCCAACAGTTGCGCAGCCTGAATGGCGAATGGCGCCTGATGCGGTATTTTCTCCTTACG
CATCTGTGCGGTATTTCACACCGCATATGGTGCACTCTCAGTACAATCTGCTCTGATGCCGCATAGTTAA
GCCAGCCCCGACACCCGCCAACACCCGCTGACGCGCCCTGACGGGCTTGTCTGCTCCCGGCATCCGCTTA
CAGACAAGCTGTGACCGTCTCCGGGAGCTGCATGTGTCAGAGGTTTTCACCGTCATCACCGAAACGCGCG
A
